>Addgene plasmid #115174 | pSuper-PlexinB1 | addgene full sequence | sequence record 221010 | Addgene NGS Result
GAACGCTGACGTCATCAACCCGCTCCAAGGAATCGCGGGCCCAGTGTCACTAGGCGGGAACACCCAGCGC
GCGTGCGCCCTGGCAGGAAGATGGCTGTGAGGGACAGGGGAGTGGCGCCCTGCAATATTTGCATGTCGCT
ATGTGTTCTGGGAAATCACCATAAACGTGAAATGTCTTTGGATTTGGGAATCTTATAAGTTCTGTATGAG
ACCACAGATCCCCGTATATCAACAAGTACTATTTCAAGAGAATAGTACTTGTTGATATACTTTTTGGAAA
AGCTTATCGATACCGTCGACCTCGAGGGGGGGCCCGGTACCAGCTTTTGTTCCCTTTAGTGAGGGTTAAT
TTCGAGCTTGGCGTAATCATGGTCATAGCTGTTTCCTGTGTGAAATTGTTATCCGCTCACAATTCCACAC
AACATACGAGCCGGAAGCATAAAGTGTAAAGCCTGGGGTGCCTAATGAGTGAGCTAACTCACATTAATTG
CGTTGCGCTCACTGCCCGCTTTCCAGTCGGGAAACCTGTCGTGCCAGCTGCATTAATGAATCGGCCAACG
CGCGGGGAGAGGCGGTTTGCGTATTGGGCGCTCTTCCGCTTCCTCGCTCACTGACTCGCTGCGCTCGGTC
GTTCGGCTGCGGCGAGCGGTATCAGCTCACTCAAAGGCGGTAATACGGTTATCCACAGAATCAGGGGATA
ACGCAGGAAAGAACATGTGAGCAAAAGGCCAGCAAAAGGCCAGGAACCGTAAAAAGGCCGCGTTGCTGGC
GTTTTTCCATAGGCTCCGCCCCCCTGACGAGCATCACAAAAATCGACGCTCAAGTCAGAGGTGGCGAAAC
CCGACAGGACTATAAAGATACCAGGCGTTTCCCCCTGGAAGCTCCCTCGTGCGCTCTCCTGTTCCGACCC
TGCCGCTTACCGGATACCTGTCCGCCTTTCTCCCTTCGGGAAGCGTGGCGCTTTCTCATAGCTCACGCTG
TAGGTATCTCAGTTCGGTGTAGGTCGTTCGCTCCAAGCTGGGCTGTGTGCACGAACCCCCCGTTCAGCCC
GACCGCTGCGCCTTATCCGGTAACTATCGTCTTGAGTCCAACCCGGTAAGACACGACTTATCGCCACTGG
CAGCAGCCACTGGTAACAGGATTAGCAGAGCGAGGTATGTAGGCGGTGCTACAGAGTTCTTGAAGTGGTG
GCCTAACTACGGCTACACTAGAAGAACAGTATTTGGTATCTGCGCTCTGCTGAAGCCAGTTACCTTCGGA
AAAAGAGTTGGTAGCTCTTGATCCGGCAAACAAACCACCGCTGGTAGCGGTGGTTTTTTTGTTTGCAAGC
AGCAGATTACGCGCAGAAAAAAAGGATCTCAAGAAGATCCTTTGATCTTTTCTACGGGGTCTGACGCTCA
GTGGAACGAAAACTCACGTTAAGGGATTTTGGTCATGAGATTATCAAAAAGGATCTTCACCTAGATCCTT
TTAAATTAAAAATGAAGTTTTAAATCAATCTAAAGTATATATGAGTAAACTTGGTCTGACAGTTACCAAT
GCTTAATCAGTGAGGCACCTATCTCAGCGATCTGTCTATTTCGTTCATCCATAGTTGCCTGACTCCCCGT
CGTGTAGATAACTACGATACGGGAGGGCTTACCATCTGGCCCCAGTGCTGCAATGATACCGCGAGACCCA
CGCTCACCGGCTCCAGATTTATCAGCAATAAACCAGCCAGCCGGAAGGGCCGAGCGCAGAAGTGGTCCTG
CAACTTTATCCGCCTCCATCCAGTCTATTAATTGTTGCCGGGAAGCTAGAGTAAGTAGTTCGCCAGTTAA
TAGTTTGCGCAACGTTGTTGCCATTGCTACAGGCATCGTGGTGTCACGCTCGTCGTTTGGTATGGCTTCA
TTCAGCTCCGGTTCCCAACGATCAAGGCGAGTTACATGATCCCCCATGTTGTGCAAAAAAGCGGTTAGCT
CCTTCGGTCCTCCGATCGTTGTCAGAAGTAAGTTGGCCGCAGTGTTATCACTCATGGTTATGGCAGCACT
GCATAATTCTCTTACTGTCATGCCATCCGTAAGATGCTTTTCTGTGACTGGTGAGTACTCAACCAAGTCA
TTCTGAGAATAGTGTATGCGGCGACCGAGTTGCTCTTGCCCGGCGTCAATACGGGATAATACCGCGCCAC
ATAGCAGAACTTTAAAAGTGCTCATCATTGGAAAACGTTCTTCGGGGCGAAAACTCTCAAGGATCTTACC
GCTGTTGAGATCCAGTTCGATGTAACCCACTCGTGCACCCAACTGATCTTCAGCATCTTTTACTTTCACC
AGCGTTTCTGGGTGAGCAAAAACAGGAAGGCAAAATGCCGCAAAAAAGGGAATAAGGGCGACACGGAAAT
GTTGAATACTCATACTCTTCCTTTTTCAATATTATTGAAGCATTTATCAGGGTTATTGTCTCATGAGCGG
ATACATATTTGAATGTATTTAGAAAAATAAACAAATAGGGGTTCCGCGCACATTTCCCCGAAAAGTGCCA
CCTAAATTGTAAGCGTTAATATTTTGTTAAAATTCGCGTTAAATTTTTGTTAAATCAGCTCATTTTTTAA
CCAATAGGCCGAAATCGGCAAAATCCCTTATAAATCAAAAGAATAGACCGAGATAGGGT
[37 nt withheld, positions 2650-2686]
AAAGAACGTGGACTCCAACGTCAAAGG
[49 nt withheld, positions 2714-2762]
T
[91 nt withheld, positions 2764-2854]
G
[124 nt withheld, positions 2856-2979]
CCCATTCGCCATTCAGGCTGCGCAACTGTTGGGAAGGGCGATCGGTGCGGGCCTCTTCGCTATTACGCCA
GCTGGCGAAAGGGGGATGTGCTGCAAGGCGATTAAGTTGGGTAACGCCAGGGTTTTCCCAGTCACGACGT
TGTAAAACGACGGCCAGTGAATTGTAATACGACTCACTATAGGGCGAATTGGAGCTCCACCGCGGTGGCG
GCCGCTCTAGAACTAGTGGATCCCCCGGGCTGCAGGAATTC
Features (pLannotate 1.2.2; 14 found; start..end, strand, type, name):
      1..215     +  promoter       H1 promoter: human H1 RNA promoter
    280..321     +  misc_feature   MCS (fragment): pBluescript multiple cloning site
    333..351     -  promoter       T3 promoter: promoter for bacteriophage T3 RNA polymerase
    396..412     -  protein_bind   lac operator: The lac repressor binds to the lac operator to inhibit transcription in E. coli. This inhibition can be relieved by adding lactose or isopropyl-β-D-thiogalactopyranoside (IPTG). lac repressor encoded by lacI
    420..450     -  promoter       lac promoter: promoter for the E. coli lac operon
    465..486     -  protein_bind   CAP binding site: CAP binding activates transcription in the presence of cAMP. E. coli catabolite activator protein
    499..591     -  CDS            lacI (fragment): lac repressor; lacI; The lac repressor binds to the lac operator to inhibit transcription in E. coli. This inhibition can be relieved by adding lactose or isopropyl-β-D-thiogalactopyranoside (IPTG).
    774..1362    -  rep_origin     ori: high-copy-number ColE1/pMB1/pBR322/pUC origin of replication
   1533..2393    -  CDS            AmpR: β-lactamase; bla; confers resistance to ampicillin, carbenicillin, and related antibiotics
   2394..2498    -  promoter       AmpR promoter: bla
   2551..2979    -  rep_origin     f1 ori (sequence partly withheld): f1 bacteriophage origin of replication; arrow indicates direction of (+) strand synthesis
   2984..3141    -  CDS            lacZα (fragment): LacZα fragment of β-galactosidase; lacZ fragment
   3144..3162    +  promoter       T7 promoter: promoter for bacteriophage T7 RNA polymerase
   3171..2       +  misc_feature   MCS (fragment) (across the origin): pBluescript multiple cloning site
