[The description below was written by a language model from this plasmid's Addgene catalogue record and pLannotate feature annotations shown in this document.]
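Description:
pSuper-PlexinB1 is an RNA interference plasmid built on the pSuper backbone, a pBluescript-derived vector designed to express short hairpin RNAs in mammalian cells after transfection. It carries an shRNA directed against Plxnb1, the gene encoding the Plexin-B1 semaphorin receptor, with a target sequence intended to work against both the mouse and rat transcripts. The hairpin oligonucleotide was cloned by restriction digestion between BglII and HindIII sites; the record does not say whether these sites survive. The annotation does not label the hairpin itself, but it presumably occupies the short unannotated stretch between the human H1 promoter and the downstream remnant of the pBluescript multiple cloning site. H1 is an RNA polymerase III promoter well suited to producing small, defined transcripts, which fold into a hairpin and are processed by the cellular RNAi machinery into a silencing siRNA.

The rest of the plasmid is standard cloning-vector architecture. A high-copy ColE1/pUC-type origin supports replication in E. coli, and a β-lactamase gene under its own promoter provides ampicillin selection. An f1 phage origin, flanking T7 and T3 promoters (which serve as sequencing primer sites here), and fragments of lacZα, lacI and the lac promoter/operator region are carried over from pBluescript. No mammalian selection marker or fluorescent reporter is annotated. The sequenced record is 3,230 nt, somewhat smaller than the approximate 4,000 bp listed for the backbone. The associated publication concerns class 4 semaphorins and Plexin-B receptors in GABAergic and glutamatergic synapse development in the hippocampus, so the construct is suited to knocking down Plexin-B1 in rodent neurons.
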