Addgene plasmid #115174: pSuper-PlexinB1
Purpose: shRNA against rodent PlexinB1
Depositing lab: Suzanne Paradis. Depositing organization: Brandeis University. Publication: Class 4 Semaphorins and Plexin-B receptors regulate GABAergic and glutamatergic synapse development in the mammalian hippocampus. McDermott JE, Goldblatt D, Paradis S. Mol Cell Neurosci. 2018 Jul 4;92:50-66. doi: 10.1016/j.mcn.2018.06.008. PubMed 29981480.
Backbone
  Vector backbone: pSuper
  Backbone size w/o insert (bp): 4000
  Vector type: RNAi
Growth in bacteria
  Bacterial resistance: Ampicillin, 100 μg/mL
  Growth temperature: 37°C
  Growth strain: DH5alpha
  Copy number: Unknown
Gene/Insert
  Gene/Insert name: shRNA targeting Plxnb1
  gRNA/shRNA sequence: GTATATCAACAAGTACTAT
  Species: M. musculus (mouse), R. norvegicus (rat)
  Cloning method: Restriction Enzyme; 5′ cloning site BglII (unknown if destroyed); 3′ cloning site HindIII (unknown if destroyed)
  Sequencing primers: 5′ T7; 3′ T3
Terms and licenses: Academic/Nonprofit Terms; Industry Terms: Not Available to Industry
How to cite: pSuper-PlexinB1 was a gift from Suzanne Paradis (Addgene plasmid # 115174 ; http://n2t.net/addgene:115174 ; RRID:Addgene_115174)
