>Addgene plasmid #115174 | pSuper-PlexinB1 | depositor partial sequence | sequence record 217003 | shRNA
GATCCCCGTATATCAACAAGTACTATTTCAAGAGAATAGTACTTGTTGATATACTTTTTGGAAA
